>Addgene plasmid #21073 | pEGFP-LC3 | addgene full sequence | sequence record 220582 | Addgene NGS Result
CACATGTTCTTTCCTGCGTTATCCCCTGATTCTGTGGATAACCGTATTACCGCCATGCATTAGTTATTAA
TAGTAATCAATTACGGGGTCATTAGTTCATAGCCCATATATGGAGTTCCGCGTTACATAACTTACGGTAA
ATGGCCCGCCTGGCTGACCGCCCAACGACCCCCGCCCATTGACGTCAATAATGACGTATGTTCCCATAGT
AACGCCAATAGGGACTTTCCATTGACGTCAATGGGTGGAGTATTTACGGTAAACTGCCCACTTGGCAGTA
CATCAAGTGTATCATATGCCAAGTACGCCCCCTATTGACGTCAATGACGGTAAATGGCCCGCCTGGCATT
ATGCCCAGTACATGACCTTATGGGACTTTCCTACTTGGCAGTACATCTACGTATTAGTCATCGCTATTAC
CATGGTGATGCGGTTTTGGCAGTACATCAATGGGCGTGGATAGCGGTTTGACTCACGGGGATTTCCAAGT
CTCCACCCCATTGACGTCAATGGGAGTTTGTTTTGGCACCAAAATCAACGGGACTTTCCAAAATGTCGTA
ACAACTCCGCCCCATTGACGCAAATGGGCGGTAGGCGTGTACGGTGGGAGGTCTATATAAGCAGAGCTGG
TTTAGTGAACCGTCAGATCCGCTAGCGCTACCGGTCGCCACCATGGTGAGCAAGGGCGAGGAGCTGTTCA
CCGGGGTGGTGCCCATCCTGGTCGAGCTGGACGGCGACGTAAACGGCCACAAGTTCAGCGTGTCCGGCGA
GGGCGAGGGCGATGCCACCTACGGCAAGCTGACCCTGAAGTTCATCTGCACCACCGGCAAGCTGCCCGTG
CCCTGGCCCACCCTCGTGACCACCCTGACCTACGGCGTGCAGTGCTTCAGCCGCTACCCCGACCACATGA
AGCAGCACGACTTCTTCAAGTCCGCCATGCCCGAAGGCTACGTCCAGGAGCGCACCATCTTCTTCAAGGA
CGACGGCAACTACAAGACCCGCGCCGAGGTGAAGTTCGAGGGCGACACCCTGGTGAACCGCATCGAGCTG
AAGGGCATCGACTTCAAGGAGGACGGCAACATCCTGGGGCACAAGCTGGAGTACAACTACAACAGCCACA
ACGTCTATATCATGGCCGACAAGCAGAAGAACGGCATCAAGGTGAACTTCAAGATCCGCCACAACATCGA
GGACGGCAGCGTGCAGCTCGCCGACCACTACCAGCAGAACACCCCCATCGGCGACGGCCCCGTGCTGCTG
CCCGACAACCACTACCTGAGCACCCAGTCCGCCCTGAGCAAAGACCCCAACGAGAAGCGCGATCACATGG
TCCTGCTGGAGTTCGTGACCGCCGCCGGGATCACTCTCGGCATGGACGAGCTGTACAAGTCCGGACTCAG
ATCTAGA
[423 nt withheld, positions 1408-1830]
TGACAGACATACAGCCACTTCCAACTAAAGCAAGCCTCTGCTCCCTGCTACCTGCATGGAGCCCACTGTG
ACACTCAGACCATCCCCGGTCACTCACTCACTCGTGTCTGAGAATCTCAGTGAGAGCTGCCTCTGTCACG
GACGGAAGCCAACACAGCCACCTCTCGACCTGGCTCCCCACAGCACCCACCCTCCCTGCATGCAGCTGTC
CCTGCTAACCCCCAATGTTATGTTACACTGTGTAAGTCCCCACTGCTGCCGTGTGTGGGTTGTGTACGTC
GTCATGTCCCTGGTTTATAACTATGGTGCGAATTCTGCAGTCGACGGTACCGCGGGCCCGGGATCCACCG
GATCTAGATAACTGATCATAATCAGCCATACCACATTTGTAGAGGTTTTACTTGCTTTAAAAAACCTCCC
ACACCTCCCCCTGAACCTGAAACATAAAATGAATGCAATTGTTGTTGTTAACTTGTTTATTGCAGCTTAT
AATGGTTACAAATAAAGCAATAGCATCACAAATTTCACAAATAAAGCATTTTTTTCACTGCATTCTAGTT
GTGGTTTGTCCAAACTCATCAATGTATCTTAACGCGTAAATTGTAAGCGTTAATATTTTGTTAAAATTCG
CGTTAAATTTTTGTTAAATCAGCTCATTTTTTAACCAATAGGCCGAAATCGGCAAAATCCCTTATAAATC
AAAAGAATAGACCGAGATAGGGT
[37 nt withheld, positions 2554-2590]
AAAGAACGTGGACTCCAACGTCAAAGG
[49 nt withheld, positions 2618-2666]
T
[91 nt withheld, positions 2668-2758]
G
[124 nt withheld, positions 2760-2883]
CAGGTGGCACTTTTCGGGGAAATGTGCGCGGAACCCCTATTTGTTTATTTTTCTAAATACATTCAAATAT
GTATCCGCTCATGAGACAATAACCCTGATAAATGCTTCAATAATATTGAAAAAGGAAGAGTCCTGAGGCG
GAAAGAACCAGCTGTGGAATGTGTGTCAGTTAGGGTGTGGAAAGTCCCCAGGCTCCCCAGCAGGCAGAAG
TATGCAAAGCATGCATCTCAATTAGTCAGCAACCAGGTGTGGAAAGTCCCCAGGCTCCCCAGCAGGCAGA
AGTATGCAAAGCATGCATCTCAATTAGTCAGCAACCATAGTCCCGCCCCTAACTCCGCCCATCCCGCCCC
TAACTCCGCCCAGTTCCGCCCATTCTCCGCCCCATGGCTGACTAATTTTTTTTATTTATGCAGAGGCCGA
GGCCGCCTCGGCCTCTGAGCTATTCCAGAAGTAGTGAGGAGGCTTTTTTGGAGGCCTAGGCTTTTGCAAA
GATCGATCAAGAGACAGGATGAGGATCGTTTCGCATGATTGAACAAGATGGATTGCACGCAGGTTCTCCG
GCCGCTTGGGTGGAGAGGCTATTCGGCTATGACTGGGCACAACAGACAATCGGCTGCTCTGATGCCGCCG
TGTTCCGGCTGTCAGCGCAGGGGCGCCCGGTTCTTTTTGTCAAGACCGACCTGTCCGGTGCCCTGAATGA
ACTGCAAGACGAGGCAGCGCGGCTATCGTGGCTGGCCACGACGGGCGTTCCTTGCGCAGCTGTGCTCGAC
GTTGTCACTGAAGCGGGAAGGGACTGGCTGCTATTGGGCGAAGTGCCGGGGCAGGATCTCCTGTCATCTC
ACCTTGCTCCTGCCGAGAAAGTATCCATCATGGCTGATGCAATGCGGCGGCTGCATACGCTTGATCCGGC
TACCTGCCCATTCGACCACCAAGCGAAACATCGCATCGAGCGAGCACGTACTCGGATGGAAGCCGGTCTT
GTCGATCAGGATGATCTGGACGAAGAGCATCAGGGGCTCGCGCCAGCCGAACTGTTCGCCAGGCTCAAGG
CGAGCATGCCCGACGGCGAGGATCTCGTCGTGACCCATGGCGATGCCTGCTTGCCGAATATCATGGTGGA
AAATGGCCGCTTTTCTGGATTCATCGACTGTGGCCGGCTGGGTGTGGCGGACCGCTATCAGGACATAGCG
TTGGCTACCCGTGATATTGCTGAAGAGCTTGGCGGCGAATGGGCTGACCGCTTCCTCGTGCTTTACGGTA
TCGCCGCTCCCGATTCGCAGCGCATCGCCTTCTATCGCCTTCTTGACGAGTTCTTCTGAGCGGGACTCTG
GGGTTCGAAATGACCGACCAAGCGACGCCCAACCTGCCATCACGAGATTTCGATTCCACCGCCGCCTTCT
ATGAAAGGTTGGGCTTCGGAATCGTTTTCCGGGACGCCGGCTGGATGATCCTCCAGCGCGGGGATCTCAT
GCTGGAGTTCTTCGCCCACCCTAGGGGGAGGCTAACTGAAACACGGAAGGAGACAATACCGGAAGGAACC
CGCGCTATGACGGCAATAAAAAGACAGAATAAAACGCACGGTGTTGGGTCGTTTGTTCATAAACGCGGGG
TTCGGTCCCAGGGCTGGCACTCTGTCGATACCCCACCGAGACCCCATTGGGGCCAATACGCCCGCGTTTC
TTCCTTTTCCCCACCCCACCCCCCAAGTTCGGGTGAAGGCCCAGGGCTCGCAGCCAACGTCGGGGCGGCA
GGCCCTGCCATAGCCTCAGGTTACTCATATATACTTTAGATTGATTTAAAACTTCATTTTTAATTTAAAA
GGATCTAGGTGAAGATCCTTTTTGATAATCTCATGACCAAAATCCCTTAACGTGAGTTTTCGTTCCACTG
AGCGTCAGACCCCGTAGAAAAGATCAAAGGATCTTCTTGAGATCCTTTTTTTCTGCGCGTAATCTGCTGC
TTGCAAACAAAAAAACCACCGCTACCAGCGGTGGTTTGTTTGCCGGATCAAGAGCTACCAACTCTTTTTC
CGAAGGTAACTGGCTTCAGCAGAGCGCAGATACCAAATACTGTTCTTCTAGTGTAGCCGTAGTTAGGCCA
CCACTTCAAGAACTCTGTAGCACCGCCTACATACCTCGCTCTGCTAATCCTGTTACCAGTGGCTGCTGCC
AGTGGCGATAAGTCGTGTCTTACCGGGTTGGACTCAAGACGATAGTTACCGGATAAGGCGCAGCGGTCGG
GCTGAACGGGGGGTTCGTGCACACAGCCCAGCTTGGAGCGAACGACCTACACCGAACTGAGATACCTACA
GCGTGAGCTATGAGAAAGCGCCACGCTTCCCGAAGGGAGAAAGGCGGACAGGTATCCGGTAAGCGGCAGG
GTCGGAACAGGAGAGCGCACGAGGGAGCTTCCAGGGGGAAACGCCTGGTATCTTTATAGTCCTGTCGGGT
TTCGCCACCTCTGACTTGAGCGTCGATTTTTGTGATGCTCGTCAGGGGGGCGGAGCCTATGGAAAAACGC
CAGCAACGCGGCCTTTTTACGGTTCCTGGCCTTTTGCTGGCCTTTTGCT
Features (pLannotate 1.2.2; 16 found; start..end, strand, type, name):
      1..53      +  rep_origin     RSF ori (fragment): Plasmids containing the RSF 1030 origin of replication can be propagated in E. coli cells that contain additional plasmids with compatible origins.
    121..424     +  enhancer       CMV enhancer: human cytomegalovirus immediate early enhancer
    425..628     +  promoter       CMV promoter: human cytomegalovirus (CMV) immediate early promoter
    673..1389    +  CDS            EGFP: EGFP is a basic (constitutively fluorescent) green fluorescent protein published in 1996, derived from Aequorea victoria. It is reported to be a rapidly-maturing weak dimer with moderate acid sensitivity.
   1408..1830    +  CDS            LC3 (sequence withheld): rat LC3 protein; Map1lc3b; Atg8 family member found on autophagosomes
   2139..2176    +  misc_feature   MCS (fragment): multiple cloning site
   2193..2277    +  CDS            large T antigen (fragment): large T antigen from SV40 (simian virus 40)
   2300..2421    +  polyA_signal   SV40 poly(A) signal: SV40 polyadenylation signal
   2455..2883    -  rep_origin     f1 ori (sequence partly withheld): f1 bacteriophage origin of replication; arrow indicates direction of (+) strand synthesis
   2910..3014    +  promoter       AmpR promoter: bla
   3016..3373    +  promoter       SV40 promoter: SV40 enhancer and early promoter
   3408..4202    +  CDS            NeoR/KanR: aminoglycoside phosphotransferase from Tn5; aph(3')-II (or nptII); confers resistance to neomycin, kanamycin, and G418 (Geneticin®)
   4223..4375    +  CDS            ble (fragment): BLE_KLEPN - Experimental evidence at protein level: Swiss-Prot protein existence level 1. Binding protein with a strong affinity to the bleomycin family of antibiotics. Binds to CL990; an antimitotic-antibiotic compound. From Klebsiella pneumoniae.
   4434..4481    +  polyA_signal   HSV TK poly(A) signal: herpes simplex virus thymidine kinase polyadenylation signal (Cole and Stacy, 1985)
   4572..4588    -  polyA_signal   bGH poly(A) signal (fragment): bovine growth hormone polyadenylation signal
   4810..5398    +  rep_origin     ori: high-copy-number ColE1/pMB1/pBR322/pUC origin of replication
