[The description below was written by a language model from this plasmid's Addgene catalogue record and pLannotate feature annotations shown in this document.]
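Description:
pEGFP-LC3 is a mammalian expression plasmid built on the Clontech pEGFP-C1 backbone that produces rat LC3 (microtubule-associated protein 1 light chain 3 beta, Map1lc3b) fused to the C-terminus of EGFP. The sequenced record is 5,452 nt. Expression is driven by the human cytomegalovirus immediate-early enhancer and promoter, which is followed by the EGFP coding sequence and then, after a short linker, the LC3 open reading frame. LC3 was inserted between BglII and EcoRI sites, both retained. The insert lacks its own initiating ATG, so translation starts at EGFP and reads through into LC3. The annotated LC3 coding region is shorter than the stated 738 bp insert, which suggests the cloned fragment also carries some non-coding cDNA sequence downstream of the stop codon. The remaining multiple cloning site and an SV40 polyadenylation signal complete the transcription unit.

The plasmid replicates in E. coli from a high-copy ColE1/pUC-type origin and also carries an f1 phage origin. A single Tn5 NeoR/KanR gene serves both hosts. A bacterial promoter placed upstream gives kanamycin resistance in E. coli, and the adjacent SV40 enhancer/early promoter with an HSV TK poly(A) signal allows G418 selection of stably transfected mammalian cells. Several small annotated fragments (RSF ori, ble, large T antigen, bGH poly(A)) look like backbone remnants or partial sequence matches rather than functional elements.

LC3 is an Atg8 family member that associates with autophagosome membranes after processing. Placing the tag at the N-terminus leaves the LC3 C-terminus free. The EGFP fusion is therefore suited to visualising autophagosomes and following LC3 localisation in live or fixed mammalian cells.
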