Addgene plasmid #21073: pEGFP-LC3
Purpose: Mammalian expression of rat LC3 fused to EGFP
Depositing lab: Tamotsu Yoshimori. Depositing organization: The University of Osaka. Publication: LC3, a mammalian homologue of yeast Apg8p, is localized in autophagosome membranes after processing. Kabeya Y, Mizushima N, Ueno T, Yamamoto A, Kirisako T, Noda T, Kominami E, Ohsumi Y, Yoshimori T. EMBO J. 2000 Nov 1. 19(21):5720-8. 10.1093/emboj/19.21.5720 PubMed 11060023.
Backbone
  Vector backbone: pEGFP-C1
  Backbone manufacturer: clontech
  Backbone size w/o insert (bp): 4700
  Vector type: Mammalian Expression
  Selectable markers: Neomycin (select with G418)
Growth in bacteria
  Bacterial resistance: Kanamycin, 50 μg/mL
  Growth temperature: 37°C
  Growth strain: DH5alpha
  Copy number: Unknown
Gene/Insert
  Gene/Insert name: microtubule-associated protein 1 light chain 3 beta (alt names: Map1lc3b; LC3; LC3b)
  Species: R. norvegicus (rat)
  Insert size (bp): 738
  Mutation: First ATG is not included.
  GenBank ID: U05784
  Entrez Gene: Map1lc3b (a.k.a. LC3B, Map1lc3, Mpl3, zbs559)
  Promoter: CMV
  Tag / fusion protein: EGFP (N terminal on backbone)
  Cloning method: Restriction Enzyme; 5′ cloning site BglII (not destroyed); 3′ cloning site EcoRI (not destroyed)
  Sequencing primers: 5′ EGFP-C; 3′ SV40pA-R (5'-GAAATTTGTGATGCTATTGC-3')
Terms and licenses: Academic/Nonprofit Terms; Industry Terms: Not Available to Industry
How to cite: pEGFP-LC3 was a gift from Tamotsu Yoshimori (Addgene plasmid # 21073 ; http://n2t.net/addgene:21073 ; RRID:Addgene_21073)
